>Addgene plasmid #230163 | AiP13657 - pAAV-AiE0655m-minBG-SYFP2-P2A-3XFLAG-10aa-H2B-WPRE3-BGHpA (Alias: CN3657) | addgene full sequence | sequence record 461888 | Addgene NGS Result
CCTGCAGGCAGCTGCGCGCTCGCTCGCTCACTGAGGCCGCCCGGGCGTCGGGCGACCTTTGGTCGCCCGG
CCTCAGTGAGCGAGCGAGCGCGCAGAGAGGGAGTGGCCAACTCCATCACTAGGGGTTCCTGCGGCCGCAC
GCGTCACAAGGTGAGGAACTGTGTTAAAGGGTCGCAGCATTAGGAAGGTTGAGAACCACTGGTCTAGATG
GAACTGGGGCAGGGCAAGCCAGGCGAGATGGATAAACATGTCTCTACTCCCCCCCCCCCCCCCCCAGACG
TTGTTGACTAAGCTGTGTGGGCAGGACCGGCTCCTGAGGCAGCTACAGGAGGATCTGGACAAGAGGCAGG
AGGAGAAGGTACAGAAGGGGTGATGTGCCTTAGCTGCTCCTGCCCTTGATTCCTCCCCAGGCACCAGGGT
CGAGATGCTTCCCCTGTGGTGGGCTTGGGGGGCTCGCTTGCCCTCTTGGCTTCAGAAGTCCAATCGCTGT
GGTCTGTGCAGGAGCAGCTGGAGGCAGCTTTGGAGCTGACCCGGCAGCAGCTGGGCCAAGCTACCAGGGA
GGCTGCAGCTTCCGGGAAGGCCTGGGGTCGCCAGCGCCTTCTGCAGGACCGGCTGGTGAACGTGAGGGCT
GCTCTGTGTCACCTGGCTCAGGTGAGCATCTGGGAAGAGACTCCCAGGCTTGTGCAGGTCACTGCAGAGA
TTCCGTAGGCCTGTGGGTTGTTCTCGAAATGCCAGTGCAGTCACAAAACCCACGAGCTCGGGCTGGGCAT
AAAAGTCAGGGCAGAGCCATCTATTGCTTACATTTGCTTCTGGGATCCAGATCTTTCGAAGCTAGCGCTA
CCGGTCGCCACCATGGTCTCCAAGGGCGAGGAGCTGTTCACCGGGGTGGTGCCCATCCTGGTCGAGCTGG
ACGGCGATGTCAACGGCCACAAGTTCAGCGTGTCCGGCGAGGGCGAGGGCGATGCCACCTACGGCAAGCT
GACCCTGAAGCTGATCTGCACCACCGGCAAGCTGCCCGTGCCCTGGCCCACCCTCGTGACCACCCTGGGC
TACGGCGTGCAGTGCTTCGCCCGCTACCCCGACCACATGAAGCAGCACGACTTCTTCAAGTCCGCCATGC
CCGAAGGCTACGTCCAGGAGCGCACCATCTTCTTCAAAGACGACGGCAACTACAAGACCCGCGCCGAGGT
GAAGTTCGAGGGCGACACCCTGGTGAACCGCATCGAGCTGAAGGGCATCGACTTCAAGGAGGACGGCAAC
ATCCTGGGGCACAAGCTGGAGTACAACTACAACAGCCACAACGTCTATATCACCGCCGACAAGCAGAAGA
ACGGCATCAAGGCCAACTTCAAGATCCGCCACAACATCGAGGACGGCGGCGTGCAGCTCGCCGACCACTA
CCAGCAGAACACCCCCATCGGCGACGGCCCCGTGCTGCTGCCCGACAACCACTACCTGAGCTACCAGTCC
AAGCTGAGCAAAGACCCCAACGAGAAGCGCGATCACATGGTCCTGCTGGAGTTCGTGACCGCCGCCGGGA
TCACTCTCGGCATGGACGAGCTGTACAAGGGCTCTGGTGCTACCAACTTCTCACTGTTGAAACAGGCAGG
GGATGTAGAGGAGAATCCAGGGCCTGGTGCTAGTGGAGACTACAAAGACCATGACGGAGATTATAAAGAT
CATGACATCGATTACAAGGATGACGATGACAAGTCCGGACTCAGATCTGGAGGCTCCGGAGGCCCAGAGC
CAGCGAAGTCTGCTCCCGCCCCGAAAAAGGGCTCCAAGAAGGCGGTGACTAAGGCGCAGAAGAAAGGCGG
CAAGAAGCGCAAGCGCAGCCGCAAGGAGAGCTATTCCATCTATGTGTACAAGGTTCTGAAGCAGGTCCAC
CCTGACACCGGCATTTCGTCCAAGGCCATGGGCATCATGAATTCGTTTGTGAACGACATTTTCGAGCGCA
TCGCAGGAGAGGCTTCCCGCCTGGCGCATTACAACAAGCGCTCGACCATCACCTCCCGGGAGATCCAGAC
GGCCGTGCGCCTGCTGCTGCCTGGGGAGTTGGCCAAGCACGCCGTGTCCGAGGGTACTAAGGCCATCACC
AAGTACACCAGCGCTAAGTAATGAGGCGCGCCGCGGCCGCGAATTCGATATCATAATCAACCTCTGGATT
ACAAAATTTGTGAAAGATTGACTGGTATTCTTAACTATGTTGCTCCTTTTACGCTATGTGGATACGCTGC
TTTAATGCCTTTGTATCATGCTATTGCTTCCCGTATGGCTTTCATTTTCTCCTCCTTGTATAAATCCTGG
TTAGTTCTTGCCACGGCGGAACTCATCGCCGCCTGCCTTGCCCGCTGCTGGACAGGGGCTCGGCTGTTGG
GCACTGACAATTCCGTGGCTCGAGAGATCTTCGACTGTGCCTTCTAGTTGCCAGCCATCTGTTGTTTGCC
CCTCCCCCGTGCCTTCCTTGACCCTGGAAGGTGCCACTCCCACTGTCCTTTCCTAATAAAATGAGGAAAT
TGCATCGCATTGTCTGAGTAGGTGTCATTCTATTCTGGGGGGTGGGGTGGGGCAGGACAGCAAGGGGGAG
GATTGGGAAGACAATAGCAGGCATGAGATCTCACGTGCGGACCGAGCGGCCGCAGGAACCCCTAGTGATG
GAGTTGGCCACTCCCTCTCTGCGCGCTCGCTCGCTCACTGAGGCCGGGCGACCAAAGGTCGCCCGACGCC
CGGGCTTTGCCCGGGCGGCCTCAGTGAGCGAGCGAGCGCGCAGCTGCCTGCAGGGGCGCCTGATGCGGTA
TTTTCTCCTTACGCATCTGTGCGGTATTTCACACCGCATA
[95 nt withheld, positions 2841-2935]
T
[46 nt withheld, positions 2937-2982]
C
[141 nt withheld, positions 2984-3124]
CCTTTGACGTTGGAGTCCACGTTCTTT
[37 nt withheld, positions 3152-3188]
ACTCTATCTCGGGCTATTCTTTTGATTTATAAGGGATTTTGCCGATTTCGGTCTATTGGTTAAAAAATGA
GCTGATTTAACAAAAATTTAACGCGAATTTTAACAAAATATTAACGTTTACAATTTTATGGTGCACTCTC
AGTACAATCTGCTCTGATGCCGCATAGTTAAGCCAGCCCCGACACCCGCCAACACCCGCTGACGCGCCCT
GACGGGCTTGTCTGCTCCCGGCATCCGCTTACAGACAAGCTGTGACCGTCTCCGGGAGCTGCATGTGTCA
GAGGTTTTCACCGTCATCACCGAAACGCGCGAGACGAAAGGGCCTCGTGATACGCCTATTTTTATAGGTT
AATGTCATGATAATAATGGTTTCTTAGACGTCAGGTGGCACTTTTCGGGGAAATGTGCGCGGAACCCCTA
TTTGTTTATTTTTCTAAATACATTCAAATATGTATCCGCTCATGAGACAATAACCCTGATAAATGCTTCA
ATAATATTGAAAAAGGAAGAGTATGAGTATTCAACATTTCCGTGTCGCCCTTATTCCCTTTTTTGCGGCA
TTTTGCCTTCCTGTTTTTGCTCACCCAGAAACGCTGGTGAAAGTAAAAGATGCTGAAGATCAGTTGGGTG
CACGAGTGGGTTACATCGAACTGGATCTCAACAGCGGTAAGATCCTTGAGAGTTTTCGCCCCGAAGAACG
TTTTCCAATGATGAGCACTTTTAAAGTTCTGCTATGTGGCGCGGTATTATCCCGTATTGACGCCGGGCAA
GAGCAACTCGGTCGCCGCATACACTATTCTCAGAATGACTTGGTTGAGTACTCACCAGTCACAGAAAAGC
ATCTTACGGATGGCATGACAGTAAGAGAATTATGCAGTGCTGCCATAACCATGAGTGATAACACTGCGGC
CAACTTACTTCTGACAACGATCGGAGGACCGAAGGAGCTAACCGCTTTTTTGCACAACATGGGGGATCAT
GTAACTCGCCTTGATCGTTGGGAACCGGAGCTGAATGAAGCCATACCAAACGACGAGCGTGACACCACGA
TGCCTGTAGCAATGGCAACAACGTTGCGCAAACTATTAACTGGCGAACTACTTACTCTAGCTTCCCGGCA
ACAATTAATAGACTGGATGGAGGCGGATAAAGTTGCAGGACCACTTCTGCGCTCGGCCCTTCCGGCTGGC
TGGTTTATTGCTGATAAATCTGGAGCCGGTGAGCGTGGGTCTCGCGGTATCATTGCAGCACTGGGGCCAG
ATGGTAAGCCCTCCCGTATCGTAGTTATCTACACGACGGGGAGTCAGGCAACTATGGATGAACGAAATAG
ACAGATCGCTGAGATAGGTGCCTCACTGATTAAGCATTGGTAACTGTCAGACCAAGTTTACTCATATATA
CTTTAGATTGATTTAAAACTTCATTTTTAATTTAAAAGGATCTAGGTGAAGATCCTTTTTGATAATCTCA
TGACCAAAATCCCTTAACGTGAGTTTTCGTTCCACTGAGCGTCAGACCCCGTAGAAAAGATCAAAGGATC
TTCTTGAGATCCTTTTTTTCTGCGCGTAATCTGCTGCTTGCAAACAAAAAAACCACCGCTACCAGCGGTG
GTTTGTTTGCCGGATCAAGAGCTACCAACTCTTTTTCCGAAGGTAACTGGCTTCAGCAGAGCGCAGATAC
CAAATACTGTTCTTCTAGTGTAGCCGTAGTTAGGCCACCACTTCAAGAACTCTGTAGCACCGCCTACATA
CCTCGCTCTGCTAATCCTGTTACCAGTGGCTGCTGCCAGTGGCGATAAGTCGTGTCTTACCGGGTTGGAC
TCAAGACGATAGTTACCGGATAAGGCGCAGCGGTCGGGCTGAACGGGGGGTTCGTGCACACAGCCCAGCT
TGGAGCGAACGACCTACACCGAACTGAGATACCTACAGCGTGAGCTATGAGAAAGCGCCACGCTTCCCGA
AGGGAGAAAGGCGGACAGGTATCCGGTAAGCGGCAGGGTCGGAACAGGAGAGCGCACGAGGGAGCTTCCA
GGGGGAAACGCCTGGTATCTTTATAGTCCTGTCGGGTTTCGCCACCTCTGACTTGAGCGTCGATTTTTGT
GATGCTCGTCAGGGGGGCGGAGCCTATGGAAAAACGCCAGCAACGCGGCCTTTTTACGGTTCCTGGCCTT
TTGCTGGCCTTTTGCTCACATGT
Features (pLannotate 1.2.2; 18 found; start..end, strand, type, name):
     12..39      +  repeat_region  AAV2 ITR (fragment): inverted terminal repeat of adeno-associated virus serotype 2 inverted
     68..95      +  repeat_region  AAV2 ITR (fragment): inverted terminal repeat of adeno-associated virus serotype 2 inverted
    278..364     +  CDS            Plekha4 (fragment): PKHA4_MOUSE - Also known as Pepp1. Experimental evidence at transcript level: Swiss-Prot protein existence level 2. Binds specifically to phosphatidylinositol 3-phosphate (PtdIns3P), but not to other phosphoinositides. From Mus musculus (Mouse).
    499..651     +  CDS            PLEKHA4 (fragment): PKHA4_HUMAN - Also known as PEPP1. Experimental evidence at protein level: Swiss-Prot protein existence level 1. Binds specifically to phosphatidylinositol 3-phosphate (PtdIns3P), but not to other phosphoinositides. From Homo sapiens (Human).
    853..1569    +  CDS            SYFP2: SYFP2 is a basic (constitutively fluorescent) yellow fluorescent protein published in 2006, derived from Aequorea victoria. It is reported to be a very rapidly-maturing monomer with moderate acid sensitivity.
   1648..1713    +  CDS            3xFLAG: three tandem FLAG® epitope tags, followed by an enterokinase cleavage site
   1744..2121    +  CDS            H2B: human histone H2B; HIST1H2BJ
   2155..2312    +  misc_feature   WPRE (fragment): woodchuck hepatitis virus posttranscriptional regulatory element
   2318..2398    +  misc_feature   WPRE (fragment): woodchuck hepatitis virus posttranscriptional regulatory element
   2415..2526    +  polyA_signal   bGH poly(A) signal: bovine growth hormone polyadenylation signal
   2644..2784    +  repeat_region  AAV2 ITR: inverted terminal repeat of adeno-associated virus serotype 2 inverted
   2789..2840    -  misc_feature   bom (fragment): basis of mobility region from pBR322
   2859..3314    +  rep_origin     f1 ori (sequence partly withheld): f1 bacteriophage origin of replication; arrow indicates direction of (+) strand synthesis
   3315..3364    -  misc_feature   bom (fragment): basis of mobility region from pBR322
   3466..3501    -  CDS            rop (fragment): Rop protein, which maintains plasmids at low copy number; rop
   3596..3700    +  promoter       AmpR promoter: bla
   3701..4561    +  CDS            AmpR: β-lactamase; bla; confers resistance to ampicillin, carbenicillin, and related antibiotics
   4732..5320    +  rep_origin     ori: high-copy-number ColE1/pMB1/pBR322/pUC origin of replication
