[The description below was written by a language model from this plasmid's Addgene catalogue record and pLannotate feature annotations shown in this document.]
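Description:
AiP13657 - pAAV-AiE0655m-minBG-SYFP2-P2A-3XFLAG-10aa-H2B-WPRE3-BGHpA (alias CN3657) is an AAV transfer plasmid built on a pAAV2 backbone, intended for packaging a recombinant AAV genome that reports enhancer activity in brain cells. The 5.4 kb plasmid is propagated in bacteria from a high-copy ColE1/pUC-type origin with ampicillin selection (β-lactamase under its own promoter), and it also carries an f1 phage origin. AAV2 inverted terminal repeats flank the expression cassette. The annotation detects the downstream ITR in full but only short fragments of the upstream one, which may reflect the difficulty of sequencing and annotating these repeats.

Between the ITRs, the AiE0655m enhancer sits upstream of the minimal beta-globin promoter (minBG), which on its own gives little transcription, so expression depends on the enhancer's cell-type-specific activity. The enhancer is not annotated as such. The region it should occupy shows short matches to mouse and human Plekha4 coding sequence, which likely reflect the genomic locus the enhancer was taken from rather than an expressed protein. The payload is a synthetic bicistronic reading frame: the monomeric yellow fluorescent protein SYFP2, a P2A self-cleaving peptide, and then human histone H2B carrying an N-terminal 3xFLAG tag joined by a 10-amino-acid linker. This produces a cytoplasmic fluorescent label plus a chromatin-bound, epitope-tagged nuclear marker, which would suit antibody detection or isolation of labelled nuclei, although the record does not say so. A shortened WPRE (WPRE3) boosts transcript stability and expression, and the bovine growth hormone polyadenylation signal terminates the message. The construct belongs to a suite of enhancer AAVs developed for genetic access to cortical cell types. The record does not specify which cell population AiE0655m targets.
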