Addgene plasmid #230163: AiP13657 - pAAV-AiE0655m-minBG-SYFP2-P2A-3XFLAG-10aa-H2B-WPRE3-BGHpA (Alias: CN3657)
Purpose: AiE0655m is an enhancer sequence, designed to drive AAV-mediated transgene expression in specific populations of brain cells
Depositing lab: Allen Institute for Brain Science & Boaz Levi. Depositing organization: Allen Institute. Publication: A suite of enhancer AAVs and transgenic mouse lines for genetic access to cortical cell types. Ben-Simon Y, Hooper M, Narayan S, Daigle TL, Dwivedi D, Way SW, Oster A, Stafford DA, Mich JK, Taormina MJ, Martinez RA, Opitz-Araya X, Roth JR, Alexander JR, Allen S, Amster A, Arbuckle J, Ayala A, Baker PM, Bakken TE, Barcelli T, Barta S, Bendrick J, Bertagnolli D, Bielstein C, Bishwakarma P, Bowlus J, Boyer G, Brouner K, Casian B, Casper T, Chakka AB, Chakrabarty R, Chance RK, Chavan S, Clark M, Colbert K, Collman F, Daniel S, Departee M, DiValentin P, Donadio N, Dotson N, Egdorf T, Fliss T, Gabitto M, Garcia J, Gary A, Gasperini M, Gloe J, Goldy J, Gore BB, Graybuck L, Greisman N, Haeseleer F, Halterman C, Haradon Z, Hastings SD, Helback O, Ho W, Hockemeyer D, Huang C, Huff S, Hunker A, Johansen N, Jones D, Juneau Z, Kalmbach B, Kannan M, Khem S, Kussick E, Kutsal R, Larsen R, Lee C, Lee AY, Leibly M, Lenz GH, Li S, Liang E, Lusk N, Madigan Z, Malloy J, Malone J, McCue R, Melchor J, Mollenkopf T, Moosman S, Morin E, Newman D, Ng L, Ngo K, Omstead V, Otto S, Oyama A, Pena N, Pham T, Phillips E, Pom CA, Potekhina L, Ransford S, Ray PL, Rette D, Reynoldson C, Rimorin C, Rocha D, Ruiz A, Sanchez REA, Sawyer L, Sedeno-Cortes A, Sevigny JP, Shapovalova N, Shepard N, Shulga L, Sigler AR, Siverts L, Soliman S, Somasundaram S, Staats B, Stewart K, Szelenyi E, Tieu M, Trader C, Tran A, van Velthoven CTJ, Walker M, Wang Y, Weed N, Wirthlin M, Wood T, Wynalda B, Yao Z, Zhou T, Ariza J, Dee N, Reding M, Ronellenfitch K, Mufti S, Sunkin SM, Smith KA, Esposito L, Waters J, Thyagarajan B, Yao S, Lein ES, Zeng H, Levi BP, Ngai J, Ting JT, Tasic B. Cell. 2025 May 16:S0092-8674(25)00513-6. doi: 10.1016/j.cell.2025.05.002. PubMed 40403729.
Backbone
  Vector backbone: pAAV2
  Vector type: AAV
Growth in bacteria
  Bacterial resistance: Ampicillin, 100 μg/mL
  Growth temperature: 37°C
  Growth strain: NEB Stable
  Copy number: High Copy
Gene/Insert
  Gene/Insert name: SYFP2-P2A-3XFLAG-10aa-H2B
  Species: Synthetic
  Promoter: minBG
  Cloning method: Gibson Cloning
Terms and licenses: Academic/Nonprofit Terms; Industry Terms: Not Available to Industry
How to cite: AiP13657 - pAAV-AiE0655m-minBG-SYFP2-P2A-3XFLAG-10aa-H2B-WPRE3-BGHpA (Alias: CN3657) was a gift from Allen Institute for Brain Science & Boaz Levi (Addgene plasmid # 230163 ; http://n2t.net/addgene:230163 ; RRID:Addgene_230163)
